Addgene plasmid #195048: ku70 insUP+ pXYL-G418-tNOS-pADH2-crtE-tNOS-pXYL-crtI-tNOS-pGPD-crtYB-tNOS+ku70 insD (SBE146)
Purpose: cassette for the deletion of ku70 and overexpression of crtE, crtI, and crtYB under different combination of promoters
Depositing lab: Petri-Jaan Lahtvee. Depositing organization: Tallinn University of Technology. Publication: Development of a dedicated Golden Gate Assembly Platform (RtGGA) for Rhodotorula toruloides. Bonturi N, Pinheiro MJ, de Oliveira PM, Rusadze E, Eichinger T, Liudziute G, De Biaggi JS, Brauer A, Remm M, Miranda EA, Ledesma-Amaro R, Lahtvee PJ. Metab Eng Commun. 2022 May 23;15:e00200. doi: 10.1016/j.mec.2022.e00200. eCollection 2022 Dec. PubMed 35662893.
Backbone
  Vector backbone: pGGA
  Backbone size w/o insert (bp): 2137
  Total vector size (bp): 14376
  Vector type: Yeast Expression
  Selectable markers: Neomycin (select with G418)
Growth in bacteria
  Bacterial resistance: Chloramphenicol, 25 μg/mL
  Growth temperature: 37°C
  Growth strain: DH5alpha
  Copy number: Unknown
Gene/Insert 1
  Gene/Insert name: crtE
  Species: Rhodotorula toruloides
  Insert size (bp): 1508
  Promoter: pADH2
  Cloning method: Restriction Enzyme; 5′ cloning site BsaI (destroyed during cloning); 3′ cloning site BsaI (destroyed during cloning)
  Sequencing primers: 5′ atttaggtgacactatag; 3′ taatacgactcactataggg
Gene/Insert 2
  Gene/Insert name: crtI
  Species: Rhodotorula toruloides
  Insert size (bp): 2577
  Promoter: pXYL
  Cloning method: Restriction Enzyme; 5′ cloning site BsaI (destroyed during cloning); 3′ cloning site BsaI (destroyed during cloning)
  Sequencing primers: 5′ atttaggtgacactatag; 3′ taatacgactcactataggg
Gene/Insert 3
  Gene/Insert name: crtYB
  Species: Rhodotorula toruloides
  Insert size (bp): 2258
  Promoter: pGPD
  Cloning method: Restriction Enzyme; 5′ cloning site BsaI (destroyed during cloning); 3′ cloning site BsaI (destroyed during cloning)
  Sequencing primers: 5′ atttaggtgacactatag; 3′ taatacgactcactataggg
Terms and licenses: Academic/Nonprofit Terms; Industry Terms: Not Available to Industry
How to cite: ku70 insUP+ pXYL-G418-tNOS-pADH2-crtE-tNOS-pXYL-crtI-tNOS-pGPD-crtYB-tNOS+ku70 insD (SBE146) was a gift from Petri-Jaan Lahtvee (Addgene plasmid # 195048 ; http://n2t.net/addgene:195048 ; RRID:Addgene_195048)
