[The description below was written by a language model from this plasmid's Addgene catalogue record and pLannotate feature annotations shown in this document.]
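Description:
SBE146 is a Golden Gate–assembled yeast integration and expression plasmid built in the small pGGA backbone for engineering the oleaginous yeast Rhodotorula toruloides. In E. coli it is maintained through a high-copy ColE1/pUC-type origin and selected with chloramphenicol via the cat gene and its native promoter. SP6 and T7 promoter sites flank the assembled insert and serve as sequencing primer sites. The parts were joined through BsaI sites that were destroyed during assembly. The total size is about 14.4 kb, most of which is payload.

The payload is bounded by upstream and downstream ku70 homology arms (insUP and insD), so that integration of the cassette replaces and deletes ku70. Loss of this gene, which acts in non-homologous end joining, is generally used to favour homologous recombination in later engineering steps. Between the arms lie four transcription units, each closed by a NOS terminator. The first is a G418 resistance marker driven by pXYL, annotated as an aphA1-type aminoglycoside phosphotransferase. It is followed by crtE under pADH2, crtI under pXYL, and crtYB under pGPD, all three genes from R. toruloides. The automated annotation supports these identities by homology: the crtE region matches geranylgeranyl pyrophosphate synthases, and crtYB matches a bifunctional fungal phytoene synthase/lycopene cyclase. The crtI region, the promoters and the homology arms were not annotated, and a short Thy1.1 hit is probably spurious. Together the three genes overexpress the carotenoid pathway. The plasmid is one of a set testing different promoter combinations within a dedicated R. toruloides Golden Gate platform.
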