Features (pLannotate 1.2.2; 16 found; start..end, strand, type, name):
      1..19      +  promoter       SP6 promoter: promoter for bacteriophage SP6 RNA polymerase
    284..301     -  CDS            Thy1.1 (fragment): mouse GPI-anchored cell surface glycoprotein of the immunoglobulin superfamily This allele of Thy1 is also known as CD90.1.
   1324..2136    +  CDS            aphA1: KKA1_ECOLX - Also known as nptI. Protein inferred from homology: Swiss-Prot protein existence level 3. Resistance to kanamycin and structurally-related aminoglycosides, including amikacin. From Escherichia coli.
   2140..2389    +  terminator     NOS terminator: nopaline synthase terminator and poly(A) signal
   3271..3432    +  CDS            GGPS1 (fragment): GGPPS_BOVIN - Experimental evidence at protein level: Swiss-Prot protein existence level 1. Catalyzes the trans-addition of the three molecules of IPP onto DMAPP to form geranylgeranyl pyrophosphate, an important precursor of carotenoids and geranylated proteins. From Bos taurus (Bovine).
   3501..3731    +  CDS            PBCB_EMENI (fragment): Experimental evidence at transcript level: Swiss-Prot protein existence level 2. Geranylgeranyl pyrophosphate synthase; part of the gene cluster that mediates the biosynthesis of the diterpene ent-pimara- 8(14),15-diene (PD) (PubMed:22506079, PubMed:27098256). Within the cluster, the HMG-CoA reductase AN1593 functions in the mevalonate pathway, which produces isoprenoid precursors (PubMed:22506079, PubMed:27098256). The geranylgeranyl pyrophosphate (GGPP) synthase AN1592 is needed in the formation of GGPP, the precursor for diterpenes (PubMed:22506079, PubMed:27098256). Lastly, the pimaradiene
   3788..4453    +  CDS            carG (fragment): GGPPS_MUCCL - Experimental evidence at protein level: Swiss-Prot protein existence level 1. Catalyzes the trans-addition of the three molecules of IPP onto DMAPP to form geranylgeranyl pyrophosphate. From Mucor circinelloides f. lusitanicus (Mucor racemosus var. lusitanicus).
   4635..4884    +  terminator     NOS terminator: nopaline synthase terminator and poly(A) signal
   8218..8470    +  terminator     NOS terminator: nopaline synthase terminator and poly(A) signal
   9366..11516   +  CDS            carRA: LCPS_GIBFU - Experimental evidence at transcript level: Swiss-Prot protein existence level 2. Bifunctional enzyme that catalyzes the reactions from geranylgeranyl diphosphate to phytoene and from lycopene to beta- carotene via the intermediate gamma-carotene. Gamma-carotene is further processed to the acidic carotenoid neurosporaxanthin. From Gibberella fujikuroi (Bakanae and foot rot disease fungus) (Fusarium fujikuroi).
  11522..11773   +  terminator     NOS terminator: nopaline synthase terminator and poly(A) signal
  12344..12362   -  promoter       T7 promoter: promoter for bacteriophage T7 RNA polymerase
  12372..12429   +  promoter       AmpR promoter (fragment): bla
  12476..13132   -  CDS            cat: CAT_ECOLX - Experimental evidence at protein level: Swiss-Prot protein existence level 1. This enzyme is an effector of chloramphenicol resistance in bacteria. From Escherichia coli. This protein is used as a marker in many commonly used cloning vectors, such as pACYC184.
  13133..13235   -  promoter       cat promoter: promoter of the E. coli cat gene encoding chloramphenicol acetyltransferase
  13336..13924   +  rep_origin     ori: high-copy-number ColE1/pMB1/pBR322/pUC origin of replication
>Addgene plasmid #195048 | ku70 insUP+ pXYL-G418-tNOS-pADH2-crtE-tNOS-pXYL-crtI-tNOS-pGPD-crtYB-tNOS+ku70 insD (SBE146) | addgene full sequence | sequence record 386137 | Addgene NGS Result
ATTTAGGTGACACTATAGAAGTGTGTATCGCTCGAGGGATCCGAATTCGAAGACTTGGTACGGAGCCGCC
TCCTCCACCTCAGCAACCAACCTACCAGTCGCACCCCGGATCGCAGTCTAGTCTTCCGCCGCTTCCCGCT
CTCCCTTCTTCCTCGATGCCGCCTCCTCCGCTTCCTCGGCCCAAGGCGCCTCAGAGCGCCGCATCCTCCG
CCTCAACGCTTCCGCCTCCGCCATTCTAGGCGATGCCGGGAGGAACCGTGCTGAACGGACAAGGTACGGC
CCCGGCGGCAGTCCAGGCGAACGGGGTGCAGCAGTGAGGAGCGAACAGTATGCATAGCTGGATCGTCGCA
TGCGTCTTAGTGTCTTGCTTTCTTGTTGGAAAATCGTTGGAATCGTTGGACCTTGTTGTAGCCTCTCTCA
CGCAACGACTGGCTTGTTTGACGTCTCTTCATTGCGTGGGGAGAGTGAAGCGATGTTTGCAAAGTAGGAC
ACAACAAGCGAACGGACTACTGCGAACGTACACAGGCGAGAGCGATCGGGGGCGAAAGTCAGTCGTCGTC
CTCCCATCGCCGACGATGAAGGTTGTCCGTATTCTACATCGACGAAGCAGGGCGGGGCGGACAGGCGTTT
GTCGTTGCGCGAGGAGAACAAGGGCGGTAGAGTTGTTCTTCCGCCAGCTTTGTCGCCCACGCTCGTCTGC
AACGTCCGTCGTCATTCTACCCTCCACTTTGACGGCCTTCTCAAGCGCGAGGGGCACGCTCCGACGCCGG
GGTGGAGCAGGGAGGGGTCGCTGGAGCTCGCTCGAAATGGTGGACCGTGCGCTGCCCGCCCAGGAGAGAC
GGAAGAGACAGGAAGCGCCGGTAGAAACCCGGGCGGAGGAGGAAGAGGAGGTTGCAGAGGAAACCCGGTC
TGTCCCGCTCGCTGGCTGAAAAAGTGCACTGGGGCTGCTTGATCGATGAGGAGGAGACGCAGGCTGGACA
GGGGTCCGACGAAGGAAGCGAGCCGACGCCATGCGGGCCGACAGACGCTTGTCCACTTCGCTGGCGTCTC
TCTCTCGCTCCTTCTCCCTCCCAGACTCAGCCAAACTCAGTCTGTGAGTAGCTTTCGACGCATGCGAGCG
ACAGCACTCACCCAGGCTCGCTCACTGACCCGCTTCACTCCTGCCCGTCCTCCCCCCGCTTCGCACCGCT
GCACGTCATCTCCTCGCGTCCCCGGTTCTTCCTCTCGCCCGTGCAGGTGCGTGGCATCGTATACACTGTT
TTGCTAATTTCTCGAGGACTTCAGCTAACCCGCGTACACTTACCCGCACGCAGAATACACGCCATGTCGA
TGGGCAAGGAGAAGACCCACGTCTCGCGCCCGCGCCTCAACTCGAACATGGACGCCGACCTCTACGGCTA
CAAGTGGGCCCGCGACAACGTCGGCCAGTCGGGCGCCACCATCTACCGCCTCTACGGCAAGCCGGACGCC
CCGGAGCTCTTCCTCAAGCACGGCAAGGGCTCGGTCGCCAACGACGTCACCGACGAGATGGTCCGCCTCA
ACTGGCTCACCGAGTTCATGCCGCTCCCGACCATCAAGCACTTCATCCGCACCCCGGACGACGCCTGGCT
CCTCACCACCGCCATCCCGGGCAAGACCGCCTTCCAGGTCCTCGAGGAGTACCCGGACTCGGGCGAGAAC
ATCGTCGACGCCCTCGCCGTCTTCCTCCGCCGCCTCCACTCGATCCCGGTCTGCAACTGCCCGTTCAACT
CGGACCGCGTCTTCCGCCTCGCCCAGGCCCAGTCGCGCATGAACAACGGCCTCGTCGACGCCTCGGACTT
CGACGACGAGCGCAACGGCTGGCCGGTCGAGCAGGTCTGGAAGGAGATGCACAAGCTCCTCCCGTTCTCG
CCGGACTCGGTCGTCACCCACGGCGACTTCTCGCTCGACAACCTCATCTTCGACGAGGGCAAGCTCATCG
GCTGCATCGACGTCGGCCGCGTCGGCATCGCCGACCGCTACCAGGACCTCGCCATCCTCTGGAACTGCCT
CGGCGAGTTCTCGCCGTCGCTCCAGAAGCGCCTCTTCCAGAAGTACGGCATCGACAACCCGGACATGAAC
AAGCTCCAGTTCCACCTCATGCTCGACGAGTTCTTCTAGCGTTCAAACATTTGGCAATAAAGTTTCTTAA
GATTGAATCCTGTTGCCGGTCTTGCGATGATTATCATATAATTTCTGTTGAATTACGTTAAGCATGTAAT
AATTAACATGTAATGCATGACGTTATTTATGAGATGGGTTTTTATGATTAGAGTCCCGCAATTATACATT
TAATACGCGATAGAAAACAAAATATAGCGCGCAAACTAGGATAAATTATCGCGCGCGGTGTCATCTATGT
TACTAGATCGGGTGTCGGCTGAGGCTTCCCCGACGCCCCTCCTCCCCTCCCTCCTCGCCCTCCTCCTCGT
CCTCCTCGTGATGCCATCAGTCGCGCCGGCGGGGTGCTGCGGTTTGCGACGGTGTTCTTTGAGGGTGTGT
GTGCGCTGAGCAAGCAGTAGCAGGCAGTCCAGCAGGTGAGCGCGGTGTGGGAACAGCTCGAGCTTGTTGC
GGGCGGTGTACTGATCAAGTAGGACCTCGGAGACTACGGTCAGAGCCTACGACGACGTCGTTGCAGTCGT
GTACACTGGGAATGGCAGCTAGGCTGATCCCCGCCGCTCTCCACCACACTTTACTCGTCTTCCGTCCTCG
CCCGCAGTCGTTAATTCATGGGTGGGGACGTCGAAGGGTGGGCTTTGCTTCGGGGTGGCTGGGTCCCGTG
CTCGAGTGGCTGTGGGCGTCAATTAAGCGTGTCTCGTGCGAGAGCGAGCCGACTTGCGAGTCGTCCCGAG
CAGGAGTGGCCTTCCTCGCTCTTCGCCTTCCCCACCCATCGACCGTCCCGCAACCTTGCGCTCGCTCTCT
CTCTTACAGCTTGCTCTTCACTTGCACACACTGCTACACACCCTCGCACAGCACTCGCACTCAGCCCATA
CCGGTCCAGCCTTCGCAGCCCTCTCTCTTCGTGCGTTCCCATTCCCGGCTGTTCACTCTCGCACCGTCAT
TTCCCGTCTAGCTGACAGCTGCCACGTCTCCGACAGTCACAAATGTCGCTGGACTGGTACGACAACTTTA
TCGACAAGGTGCAGGGCACGCCGTCGTGGCAGCCCGCGCAGGAGCAGGTGCGCCCGCCCGGCACCGCCGT
CGCCTCCCCACATCCTCGCGAGTCGTCGAAGCCAGCGCTGACACGCTCGTGTGCAGGTCCTGACAGAGCC
GTACACCTACCTCGCCTCGATCCCGGGCAAGGAAGTGCGCTCGGCGCTCATCGCGGCGTTCAACCAGTGG
ATGGGTGTCGCAGACGTCGATCTCGAGATTGTCAAGAAAGTCGTCGGGATGCTGCACACGGCCAGCCTGC
TGTGCGCTCTCGAGACACTCTCGCTGTCCAGCAATACCGGGTGCTCACGATCCGCGTCGATTCCCGCAGG
ATGGACGACGTCGAGGACGACTCGCACCTCCGTCGAGGCATGCCTGGTCAGTCTCCGATCTCCGAGCCGC
CTCTCGTCGCAGAGACTGATCCCGTGCGCCATCCTCCAGTCGCACACAAGATCTACGGGATTCCCCAGAC
GATCAACTCGGCCAACTATGTCTACTTTCTCGCGTTTCAAGAACTCCAGCGGATACACCCGCGGCCGGGC
ATCAAGGTCGAAGAGATGGTCACCGGTGGGTTCGCCTCAACCTTGTCGAAGCCTTGGAGACTGACGCGAT
CCCCGCAGAGGAGCTGCTGAACCTGCATCGCGGCCAAGGGATGGACCTCTTCTGGCGCGAGAACTTGATC
TGCCCGACAGAACCGGAGTACATCGACATGGTCAACAACAGTGCGTCGTGCGAGTCTATTCTATACGGCG
TGCGCTGACTCGGTCGGGATCGCAGAGACGGGAGGACTGTTCCGCATCGCGATCAAGTTGATGATGGCCG
CTTCGCCTGCAGCACCACGGTGCGCTGGCTTAATTCCGCTCGCATAGATTAGGACTGACGATTGTGCTCC
CAGAGATTACGTCCCGCTCGCCAACCTGATCGGCATCATCTTCCAGATTCGCGACGACTACGTGAACCTG
CAATCGGTCGAGGTGCGTTTTCCGCTCGCTCCGAGCTGCCCAAAGTTGCTCATACATCATTCTTACAGTA
CGCAAACAACAAGGGCTTCTGCGAAGACTTCTCCGAAGGCAAATTCTCCTTCCCCATCGTCCACTCGATC
CGCTCCGACACCTCGAACCGCCAAATCCTCAACATCCTCCGCGAGCGGCCCTCTTCTCCCGGTCCGAAAG
AGTACGCTGTCAGCTACATGGAGACGCGGACGGGCTCCTTCGCGTACACGCGCGAGGTGTTGCGCAAGTT
GACGCAGCAGGCGAGGGATGAGGTTGCGCGGCTGGGAGGGAACAGAGGCGTCGAGGCGATTCTCGACAAG
CTTGTGTTGGAGGAACCGCAGGCGAGGGCGACTGGCGTTGAGGGCGAGGCGATGGAGAGGAAGCTGGAGG
AGGTTGTCAAGAGCAAACCGGTCAAGGCGGTGACGAACGGCGTCAATGGCGTCCATGCGCACGAGCTTCC
CAAAGTCTGATCTACGTTCAAACATTTGGCAATAAAGTTTCTTAAGATTGAATCCTGTTGCCGGTCTTGC
GATGATTATCATATAATTTCTGTTGAATTACGTTAAGCATGTAATAATTAACATGTAATGCATGACGTTA
TTTATGAGATGGGTTTTTATGATTAGAGTCCCGCAATTATACATTTAATACGCGATAGAAAACAAAATAT
AGCGCGCAAACTAGGATAAATTATCGCGCGCGGTGTCATCTATGTTACTAGATCGGGGCTTTGTCCGTAT
TCTACATCGACGAAGCAGGGCGGGGCGGACAGGCGTTTGTCGTTGCGCGAGGAGAACAAGGGCGGTAGAG
TTGTTCTTCCGCCAGCTTTGTCGCCCACGCTCGTCTGCAACGTCCGTCGTCATTCTACCCTCCACTTTGA
CGGCCTTCTCAAGCGCGAGGGGCACGCTCCGACGCCGGGGTGGAGCAGGGAGGGGTCGCTGGAGCTCGCT
CGAAATGGTGGACCGTGCGCTGCCCGCCCAGGAGAGACGGAAGAGACAGGAAGCGCCGGTAGAAACCCGG
GCGGAGGAGGAAGAGGAGGTTGCAGAGGAAACCCGGTCTGTCCCGCTCGCTGGCTGAAAAAGTGCACTGG
GGCTGCTTGATCGATGAGGAGGAGACGCAGGCTGGACAGGGGTCCGACGAAGGAAGCGAGCCGACGCCAT
GCGGGCCGACAGACGCTTGTCCACTTCGCTGGCGTCTCTCTCTCGCTCCTTCTCCCTCCCAGACTCAGCC
AAACTCAGTCTGTGAGTAGCTTTCGACGCATGCGAGCGACAGCACTCACCCAGGCTCGCTCACTGACCCG
CTTCACTCCTGCCCGTCCTCCCCCCGCTTCGCACCGCTGCACGTCATCTCCTCGCGTCCCCGGTTCTTCC
TCTCGCCCGTGCAGGTGCGTGGCATCGTATACACTGTTTTGCTAATTTCTCGAGGACTTCAGCTAACCCG
CGTACACTTACCCGCACGCAGAATACACGCCATGTCGACAAATGCGCCCGCTTGCACGTGAAGAGGAGCT
TCGATGCGATGCCGAGCAACGCAAGGTGGAGATGATCGCTTCCGGGAACTCATCCGCTCGATCGCCGATG
CCAGGCGGGGCGGTGTGATGCTTGACGGGGTTGCTCTTGTCCTGCCACCAACTCATTAGCACAGCAAGGA
TGGCAGCTGCGAACGGACACGGCAAGGGAAAGCCCTCGGTGCTCATCGTCGGAGCGGGCGTCGGAGGGAC
TGCCTCCGCCGCTCGCCTCGCCCAATCCGGGTTCGACGTGACAGGTGCGCACACTCTGTCTCCTGCGTCG
TCCTGCCTCGATCGGGGGACGTGGGAGCACTCGTAGAACCTGGTTGGAGGCACTGACGAGTTCAACCTCG
TCGATAGTCCTCGAGAAGAACGACTTTGTCGGCGGACGATGCTCCCTCTTCACCGATCCGACCAAGTCCT
TCCGCTTCGACCAGGGCCCGAGCCTGTTCCTCATCCCGCGACTGTTTGACGAGATCTTTAACGATCTTGG
GACGAGCCTCGAGAACGAGGGCATCAGGCTCGTCAAGTGCGAGCCAAACTACTGGATCGTCTTCCCCGAC
AAGGAGGTCGTCGAGATGAGCAGCGACTTGACAAGGGTGAAGAAGCAGGTCGAGCGGTGGGAGGGAGAGA
AGGGCTTTGAAGGGTGAGTGGCTTGGAACCTCGGAGCGAGACGACGAGCGGAGATGCCCTTTCGCTTGTG
CTCTCTTCCCGCTTCCTTTCCAGTTACTGACGCTCATGTTGTATGCAGATTCCTTGGCTTCTTGAAGGAG
GGACACGCGCACTACGAGCTGTCGATGGTCCACGTCCTGCACCGCAACTTCACCTCGCTCCTCTCGATGG
TCCGCCCGTCTCTCATCATCCAGCTCCGCAAGCTCCATCCCTTTGTCTCTGTCGTACGTCACCTCATCAG
TGCTGATACAACTCGCTGGGAACGCAGGATTGCTGATGAGCGTCGCCTCGACTCAGTACTCGCGCGCGAC
CAAGTACTTCAAGACGGACCGCATGCGGAGAGCGTTCACTTTCACCTCGATGTATCTCGTGAGTCGGAGA
GCGTCGCGATTCGAGCGCCAGCTCTGGCTTTAATCGCCGGCCAAGTTCCTCCTCCGCTCACCCGCACCTC
CAATCTCGCAGGGCATGTCCCCCTTCGACGCTCTCGGCGCCTACAACCTCCTCCAGTACACCGAGCACTG
CGAAGGCATCCTCTACCCTCTCGGCGGCTTCGGCCGCATCCCGCAAACCCTCCAACAGCTCGCCGAAAAG
AGCGGCGCCAAGTTCCGCTTCAACAGTCCCGTCAAGCGCGACACGGTCGAGAACGGCACGGCTAAGGGTG
TCGAGCTCGAGAGCGGCGAGAAGTTGACCGCCGACATCGTCCTCGTCAATGCGGATTTGGTGTGGAGTAT
GGCGCACCTGTACGAGGAGACGAGCTACTCGAAGAGGCTCGAGGAGCGGCCCGTCAGCTGCTCGTCCATC
TCGTTCTACTGGCCCATGAACCGGTGCGTGAAGACACTCTATTCCTCGATCGCGAATGGCGGATCCTTAC
TCCCCTCTGGCCGCTACAGCAAGATACCCCAGCTGGACTCGCATACCATCTTCCTCGCAGAGGAGTACCG
AGAGTGAGCACACCTGCGCTACTCACCGCTCTCGAAGCGGTCGCTGACGAAGCCTCTCGCGTCCAGGTCC
TTCGACTCGATCTTCCGCGAACACCGCGTCCCGCATGAGCCTTCCTTCTACGTCAACGTTCCCAGCCGTC
ACGACCCGTCGTATGTCCCTTCCACGTCGTCAGCAGCCGGCCATCGCTGACTCCGCACCCGCTCGCAGCG
CCGCACCCGCCGACAAGGACGCCGTCATCGTCCTCGTTCCCGTCGGGCACATCTCCGCCGCCCCCCCCTC
CTCTTCCGACTGGGACAAGGTCGTCGAAGAGACGCGCAACAAGATCATCGGCGAGATTGAGCGCCGCCTC
GACATCGAGGACCTCCGGAGCTGCATCGAGCACGAGACGATCAACACGCCCATCACTTGGGGCGAGAAGT
TCAATTTGCACCGCGGCAGCATCCTCGGACTCAGTCACGACTTCTTGTGAGTTCCGCCAGCCTGTCTTGT
CCTGCTTGCTCTTGAAGCTTGCGCTGACCTTCCCAACCTTTCGCTTCTTCGCAGCAACGTCCTCTCTTTC
CGCCCCAAGACCCGCCACCCGAGTGTCAAGAACGCTTACTTTGTCGGCGCGTCGGCGCACCCGGGAACTG
GGTGAGTTGTGGTGGTCTTCGCTCGCCCCGCTTGTCGCTGCCTCTCCAGCGTACCGCATGCGTCGAGTTC
AAGGAATGGTTGCTAATTCGTATTGTCCTCGCAGCGTCCCCATCGTCCTCGCCGGCGCCCGCCTCGTCGC
AACCCAAATCCTCAACGACCTCGGGATGCCCATCCCCTCGCGCTGGAACGTCTCCTCCTCGGAACTCGCG
ACGCACAGGACGACCCGCGATGCAGCGGGAGGGTTTACGCTCCTCTCGGTGTTGTTTGGGTTGATTGCTT
TGTTGGTGATGTACCTGCGCGGTTGAGGATCGTTCAAACATTTGGCAATAAAGTTTCTTAAGATTGAATC
CTGTTGCCGGTCTTGCGATGATTATCATATAATTTCTGTTGAATTACGTTAAGCATGTAATAATTAACAT
GTAATGCATGACGTTATTTATGAGATGGGTTTTTATGATTAGAGTCCCGCAATTATACATTTAATACGCG
ATAGAAAACAAAATATAGCGCGCAAACTAGGATAAATTATCGCGCGCGGTGTCATCTATGTTACTAGATC
GGGGTCATGTGACTGATCTGGTGTTGTTCTGAGCGGGTAGAGCGAGAGCGGGTGATGGGAAAGAGGGCAA
AGGGACGCGAACTTGTCGATGCGGCTTCCTTCGCTCACGAAATCAGCCCTCGCGCGTTTCGTCCCCCGGC
TGGACCCGACCTGCGCTCGAGGCGGGCGTGTGACGGCTTCCTGCGCTGCAGATTCAGACGGATCATGCTC
TCGAGGGATTGTTTCCCTCCTTCACCGCTTCGCTCGCCCTCTCTGCGACGTCGGCTGAGATCGATAAGTT
GGTGATGTGACGTGGCCATCTCCGAGGTTCCTTTCCGACCCTTACAAGCCGAGATTCGCGCAGCTTCGAT
TGATTGTATTGCTCGAAGTAACCGAGTATGAGGGAGTCGTCTCTCGTCGACCCCAAGCCTGCGCATACTG
CTGCCCGCTTCTGGTGCCTGCTCCAATAAATTACTGTACTTGGCGCCGCGATTTCTGGACTATCTCGCTT
GCCTTATGCCCCCGCGGCGCCGCTCTGCGCCGTTCCTCCCACGACTTCCATGTCCTCACAGCTTGTTTCG
TCGTCCGAAGCGTCCTCTACGTCTTGCAAACGTCAAAAAACGACGTTGGCATCCCGGCGGCACAAGGCTT
GCTCCGGTAGGCGACCTACAAGGCGAGCCAGCAGATTTGCTTGTCCGCAGAGATTTCTTCCTTCCATCGT
GCCGTCTAAAGGACGAAACGAGGTCACGGAGGAGGGACCTAGAGAGCAAGGTTCATTCCAATGCTTGCGG
AGCGAGGAGAACGTCGAACTCCACCACATGGGCGGACTGGACTACTGGCTCGTGTGCGTCCACCTCGCTC
CCGTTCACTCGCATCCTCCGCACTCACCCTCGTGTTGCTCGCAACGCCCGACAGCCACCTCCGCTGGACT
ATCCCGCCAGCGCTAGTCCTCTGGAGCACCTTCAGGAAGCTCAGGACACGCCGCGATGTGTACAAGACGC
TCTTCCCCGTCGCCGTGCGTCCACACCGCTTCCTCCGTCGGCTCGATGCTCCAATCGCCAACTGACCTCT
GCCCGTCCCACAGATCGCAGTAACCGTTCGTGCAGCTCACAAGAAGCAGGAGACGCGAGGAACTGACCGA
ATCTCGCGCAGGCGACAATTCCCTGGGACTCGTACCTCATCCGGCACAGGGTGCGCCAAGTCTTGCTTCC
TACCCTCGAAAGCGCCGACTAACGCTTGCACCGGACAGATCTGGTCATACCCCGAGTCATCCGTCGTCGG
ACCGACCCTCTTCGCGATACCCTACGAAGAGATCTTCTTCTTCTTCGTCCAGACCTACATCACCGCGACC
GTCTACGCCCTCTTCAGCCGCCCCGTCGTGCACGCCGTCCTCCTCCCTCGGAAACCTAGCGACGGACGAG
CGGCGCGGTACATCGGGACGGCGGCGTTCTTGGGCATCTTTGCGCTCGCGTGGGCCAAGTTGGAAGAGGG
AGGAGAGGGAACGTACCTCGCGTTGATTGTTGGATGGGTTGCGCCGTTCCTCGCGTTGCTCTGGTGCGTC
CAAGCGAGTTCCCGGCGAGAGTGATGACTGACTTGTCCCTTGCAGGTTCATTGCCTCGAACCACTTGCTC
GCCATGCCTCGCTGGGCCGTCGGTCTTCCCATCCTCCTCCCGACGCTCTACTTGTGGGAGTGCGACGCTC
GAGCATTACAGCGCGGAACTTGGGTGATCGAGAAGGGCACAAAGCTGGGCTTGGCTTTCCGCGGCCTTGA
AATCGAGTGCGCCCGGTCTGCCTATCATCGCCCAGTCGCTTGCTGACGGTCAACGTTCACGCAGAGAGGC
CGTCTTCTTCCTCTTGACAAACGTCATGATCGTCTTCGGCCTCGTCGCCTGCGACTACTGCCTTGCAGTT
CACGACTTGCGCTCCTACGACACCCGCACCTCGTCCGTCTTCCCACCCTTGCGCGACTTCCTCCCCATCC
TCCTCAACTCGCCCGACGCCGCACAGCGTCAACGCATCGAGGACTTGCAGGCGGCTATCGACATCTTGTC
GGTCCATTCGAAGAGCTTCTCGACGGCGAGTCAGGTGTTCGAGGGCAGGCTGAGGCTGGACCTTCTCTCC
CTGTGAGTGCGGCTCGTATCGAAGCATAGATCAGAGCTGATCTTCAGAATACCGCAGCTACGCCTGGTGC
CGAGTTTGCGACGACCTGATCGACAACGCCTCGACGGTCGCGGCGGCCGAATCCAACATCGACATGATTT
CGGGCTGCCTCGACCTCCTCTACCCTCCCTCCTCCTTCACGCCCACCTCCCTCCCCGTCCGCGTCTCGAA
CAAGCAGATCGAGGCCGCCTTGCCCGGTTTGAGCGAGCCCGAACGAGGCACTTTCCGCCTCCTCAGTCTT
CTGCCGATCGCCCGCCCACCGCTCGACGAGCTCCTCGACGGCTTCCGCACCGACCTCTCCTTTCTCGCTC
TCTCCGACTCGAAGGGCGCGCACACGAACGGTAGCGCGAACGGCAACGGGAAGTCGAACATCTCCGCCGA
GTTGCCCATCAAGACCGACTCGGACCTGCTCGTCTACGCCAACAGCGTCGCCTCGTCCGTCGCCGATCTC
TGCGTCCAACTCGTCTGGGCGCACTGCACGCCTTACTCCCGCACACCCGCTCAATCAGTCCCGCGCGACC
CGATTCTGTCAGAAGCGGAGAACGCGCACGTTCTCGCGGCGGCGAGGGAGATGGGACAGGCTCTCCAGCT
CGTCAATATCGCGCGGGACGTACCGGCCGACTTGAAGATTGGGCGGATCTACCTCCCAGGTCGCGCGCTC
GACACGCCGGTGCCCGAGTTGACGAGCGACAGGCGGGCGTTGCTCTCTCGTGCGAACGAGATGGCTGCGC
ATAGCAAGGATGCGATAGAGAAGTTGCCGCAAGAGGCTAGAGGAGGGATCAGGGCGGCGTGTTTGGTCTA
TCTCAGCATCGGGGACGCGGTCGGGAAGGCGTTGGACGAGGGGAGGGTGATGGAGCGCGCGAGGGTGTCC
AAGGGTGCGAGGGCGCGCAAAGCGTGGCAGGCGCTGTGAGTATCGTTCAAACATTTGGCAATAAAGTTTC
TTAAGATTGAATCCTGTTGCCGGTCTTGCGATGATTATCATATAATTTCTGTTGAATTACGTTAAGCATG
TAATAATTAACATGTAATGCATGACGTTATTTATGAGATGGGTTTTTATGATTAGAGTCCCGCAATTATA
CATTTAATACGCGATAGAAAACAAAATATAGCGCGCAAACTAGGATAAATTATCGCGCGCGGTGTCATCT
ATGTTACTAGATCGGGATGTGGCACCGGGCGCGCGTTTCTTGCCCTCGGCGCAAGTGGGCATTCGCTCAG
GCGGGCAGGGTTCTTCGGCGGTAGTTCACGCGCATCAGTACGTGCCGCGCCCTTTCTTCGCCTTACTTAT
TGTGAGCTGACGCACTCTTGCACAGTAACGTACAAAGCGACTCGGAAGACGACGACGGCTTTGCGCACGT
CCACGCCAAGCACGCCTACGAGAATTTTGACGAGGTTGCGCCGCACGAGATTGACCCGTACGTGCCGCTG
TCTCTTTCGAATGCATCACAAGCTCGAGCTGATGCCGGCCGCAACACCCAGCCTCCGCGATGTTGCGGCT
TCGTTCCTCCTCGAAATGTTCGAGGAACTCTGGCGAATTATGAAGCCGAACGAGTATCGCGGCGACAACA
AAAGCGACCTCCTCGCTCACATCCACCGACACTGCCTCCCCTCGCTCCTCAAGCACATCCCGCCTCGGAT
CCACCACACCGTCGCGCCCGAAACGGTCTACCCATTCCTGTAGTCTTCTTAATTAAGACGTCAGAATTCT
CGAGGCGGCCGCATGTGCGTCTCCCTATAGTGAGTCGTATTAATTTCGCGGGCGGAACCCCTATTTGTTT
ATTTTTCTAAATACATTCAAATATGTATCCGCTCATGAGTAGCACCAGGCGTTTAAGGGCACCAATAACT
GCCTTAAAAAAATTACGCCCCGCCCTGCCACTCATCGCAGTACTGTTGTAATTCATTAAGCATTCTGCCG
ACATGGAAGCCATCACAAACGGCATGATGAACCTGAATCGCCAGCGGCATCAGCACCTTGTCGCCTTGCG
TATAATATTTGCCCATGGTGAAAACGGGGGCGAAGAAGTTGTCCATATTGGCCACGTTTAAATCAAAACT
GGTGAAACTCACCCAGGGATTGGCTGAGACGAAAAACATATTCTCAATAAACCCTTTAGGGAAATAGGCC
AGGTTTTCACCGTAACACGCCACGTCTTGCGAATATATGTGTAGAAACTGCCGGAAATCGTCGTGGTATT
CACTCCAGAGCGATGAAAACGTTTCAGTTTGCTCATGGAAAACGGTGTAACAAGGGTGAACACTATCCCA
TATCACCAGCTCACCGTCTTTCATTGCCATACGGAATTCCGGATGAGCATTCATCAGGCGGGCAAGAATG
TGAATAAAGGCCGGATAAAACTTGTGCTTATTTTTCTTTACGGTCTTTAAAAAGGCCGTAATATCCAGCT
GAACGGTCTGGTTATAGGTACATTGAGCAACTGACTGAAATGCCTCAAAATGTTCTTTACGATGCCATTG
GGATATATCAACGGTGGTATATCCAGTGATTTTTTTCTCCATTTTAGCTTCCTTAGCTCCTGGAAATCTC
GATAACTCAAAAAATACGCCCGGTAGTGATCTTATTTCATTATGGTGAAAGTTGGAACCTCTTACGTGCC
GATCAACGTCTCATTTTCGCCAAAAGTTGTCATGACCAAAATCCCTTAACGTGAGTTTTCGTTCCACTGA
GCGTCAGACCCCGTAGAAAAGATCGAAGGATCTTCTTGAGATCCTTTTTTTCTGCGCGTAATCTGCTGCT
TGCAAACAAAAAAACCACCGCTACCAGCGGTGGTTTGTTTGCCGGATCAAGAGCTACCAACTCTTTTTCC
GAAGGTAACTGGCTTCAGCAGAGCGCAGATACCAAATACTGTTCTTCTAGTGTAGCCGTAGTTAGGCCAC
CACTTCAAGAACTCTGTAGCACCGCCTACATACCTCGCTCTGCTAATCCTGTTACCAGTGGCTGCTGCCA
GTGGCGATAAGTCGTGTCTTACCGGGTTGGACTCAAGACGATAGTTGCCGGATAAGGCGCAGCGGTCGGG
CTGAACGGGGGGTTCGTGCACACAGCCCAGCTTGGAGCGAACGACCTACACCGAACTGAGATACCTACAG
CGTGAGCTATGAGAAAGCGCCACGCTTCCCGAAGGGAGAAAGGCGGACAGGTATCCGGTAAGCGGCAGGG
TCGGAACAGGAGAGCGCACGAGGGAGCTTCCAGGGGGAAACGCCTGGTATCTTTATAGTCCTGTCGGGTT
TCGCCACCTCTGACTTGAGCGTCGATTTTTGTGATGCTCGTCAGGGGGGCGGAGCCTATGGAAAAACGCC
AGCAATGCGGCCTTTTTACGGTTCCTGGCCTTTTGCTGGCCTTTTGCTCACATGTTCTTTCCTGCGTTAT
CCCCTGATTCTGTGGATAACCGTATTACCGCCTTTGAGTGAGCTGATACCGCTCGCCGCAGCCGAACGAC
CGAGCGCAGCGAGTCAGTGAGCGAGGAAGCCGAAAAATCAATAATCAGACAACAAGATGTGCGAACTCGA
TATTTTACACGACTCTCTTTACCAATTCTGCCCCGAATTACACTTAAAACGACTCAACAGCTTAACGTTG
GCTTGCCACGCATTACTTGACTGTAAAACTCTCACTCTTACCGAACTTGGCCGTAACCTGCCAACCAAAG
CGAGAACAAAACATAACATCAAACGAATCGACCGATTGTTAGGTAATCGTCACCTGCAGGAAGGTTTAAA
CGC
